>Addgene plasmid #224066 | CCM2(FL)_pET49b | addgene full sequence | sequence record 443083 | Addgene NGS Result
TGGCGAATGGG
[124 nt withheld, positions 12-135]
C
[91 nt withheld, positions 137-227]
A
[49 nt withheld, positions 229-277]
CCTTTGACGTTGGAGTCCACGTTCTTT
[37 nt withheld, positions 305-341]
ACCCTATCTCGGTCTATTCTTTTGATTTATAAGGGATTTTGCCGATTTCGGCCTATTGGTTAAAAAATGA
GCTGATTTAACAAAAATTTAACGCGAATTTTAACAAAATATTAACGCTTACAATTTAGGTGGCACTTTTC
GGGGAAATGTGCGCGGAACCCCTATTTGTTTATTTTTCTAAATACATTCAAATATGTATCCGCTCATGAA
TTAATTCTTAGAAAAACTCATCGAGCATCAAATGAAACTGCAATTTATTCATATCAGGATTATCAATACC
ATATTTTTGAAAAAGCCGTTTCTGTAATGAAGGAGAAAACTCACCGAGGCAGTTCCATAGGATGGCAAGA
TCCTGGTATCGGTCTGCGATTCCGACTCGTCCAACATCAATACAACCTATTAATTTCCCCTCGTCAAAAA
TAAGGTTATCAAGTGAGAAATCACCATGAGTGACGACTGAATCCGGTGAGAATGGCAAAAGTTTATGCAT
TTCTTTCCAGACTTGTTCAACAGGCCAGCCATTACGCTCGTCATCAAAATCACTCGCATCAACCAAACCG
TTATTCATTCGTGATTGCGCCTGAGCGAGACGAAATACGCGATCACTGTTAAAAGGACAATTACAAACAG
GAATCGAATGCAACCGGCGCAGGAACACTGCCAGCGCATCAACAATATTTTCACCTGAATCAGGATATTC
TTCTAATACCTGGAATGCTGTTTTGCCGGGGATCGCAGTGGTGAGTAACCATGCATCATCAGGAGTACGG
ATAAAATGCTTGATGGTCGGAAGAGGCATAAATTCCGTCAGCCAGTTTAGTCTGACCATCTCATCTGTAA
CATCATTGGCAACGCTACCTTTGCCATGTTTCAGAAACAACTCTGGCGCATCGGGCTTCCCATACAATCG
ATAGATTGTCGCACCTGATTGCCCGACATTATCGCGAGCCCATTTATACCCATATAAATCAGCATCCATG
TTGGAATTTAATCGCGGCCTAGAGCAAGACGTTTCCCGTTGAATATGGCTCATAACACCCCTTGTATTAC
TGTTTATGTAAGCAGACAGTTTTATTGTTCATGACCAAAATCCCTTAACGTGAGTTTTCGTTCCACTGAG
CGTCAGACCCCGTAGAAAAGATCAAAGGATCTTCTTGAGATCCTTTTTTTCTGCGCGTAATCTGCTGCTT
GCAAACAAAAAAACCACCGCTACCAGCGGTGGTTTGTTTGCCGGATCAAGAGCTACCAACTCTTTTTCCG
AAGGTAACTGGCTTCAGCAGAGCGCAGATACCAAATACTGTCCTTCTAGTGTAGCCGTAGTTAGGCCACC
ACTTCAAGAACTCTGTAGCACCGCCTACATACCTCGCTCTGCTAATCCTGTTACCAGTGGCTGCTGCCAG
TGGCGATAAGTCGTGTCTTACCGGGTTGGACTCAAGACGATAGTTACCGGATAAGGCGCAGCGGTCGGGC
TGAACGGGGGGTTCGTGCACACAGCCCAGCTTGGAGCGAACGACCTACACCGAACTGAGATACCTACAGC
GTGAGCTATGAGAAAGCGCCACGCTTCCCGAAGGGAGAAAGGCGGACAGGTATCCGGTAAGCGGCAGGGT
CGGAACAGGAGAGCGCACGAGGGAGCTTCCAGGGGGAAACGCCTGGTATCTTTATAGTCCTGTCGGGTTT
CGCCACCTCTGACTTGAGCGTCGATTTTTGTGATGCTCGTCAGGGGGGCGGAGCCTATGGAAAAACGCCA
GCAACGCGGCCTTTTTACGGTTCCTGGCCTTTTGCTGGCCTTTTGCTCACATGTTCTTTCCTGCGTTATC
CCCTGATTCTGTGGATAACCGTATTACCGCCTTTGAGTGAGCTGATACCGCTCGCCGCAGCCGAACGACC
GAGCGCAGCGAGTCAGTGAGCGAGGAAGCGGAAGAGCGCCTGATGCGGTATTTTCTCCTTACGCATCTGT
GCGGTATTTCACACCGCAATGGTGCACTCTCAGTACAATCTGCTCTGATGCCGCATAGTTAAGCCAGTAT
ACACTCCGCTATCGCTACGTGACTGGGTCATGGCTGCGCCCCGACACCCGCCAACACCCGCTGACGCGCC
CTGACGGGCTTGTCTGCTCCCGGCATCCGCTTACAGACAAGCTGTGACCGTCTCCGGGAGCTGCATGTGT
CAGAGGTTTTCACCGTCATCACCGAAACGCGCGAGGCAGCTGCGGTAAAGCTCATCAGCGTGGTCGTGAA
GCGATTCACAGATGTCTGCCTGTTCATCCGCGTCCAGCTCGTTGAGTTTCTCCAGAAGCGTTAATGTCTG
GCTTCTGATAAAGCGGGCCATGTTAAGGGCGGTTTTTTCCTGTTTGGTCACTGATGCCTCCGTGTAAGGG
GGATTTCTGTTCATGGGGGTAATGATACCGATGAAACGAGAGAGGATGCTCACGATACGGGTTACTGATG
ATGAACATGCCCGGTTACTGGAACGTTGTGAGGGTAAACAACTGGCGGTATGGATGCGGCGGGACCAGAG
AAAAATCACTCAGGGTCAATGCCAGCGCTTCGTTAATACAGATGTAGGTGTTCCACAGGGTAGCCAGCAG
CATCCTGCGATGCAGATCCGGAACATAATGGTGCAGGGCGCTGACTTCCGCGTTTCCAGACTTTACGAAA
CACGGAAACCGAAGACCATTCATGTTGTTGCTCAGGTCGCAGACGTTTTGCAGCAGCAGTCGCTTCACGT
TCGCTCGCGTATCGGTGATTCATTCTGCTAACCAGTAAGGCAACCCCGCCAGCCTAGCCGGGTCCTCAAC
GACAGGAGCACGATCATGCTAGTCATGCCCCGCGCCCACCGGAAGGAGCTGACTGGGTTGAAGGCTCTCA
AGGGCATCGGTCGAGATCCCGGTGCCTAATGAGTGAGCTAACTTACATTAATTGCGTTGCGCTCACTGCC
CGCTTTCCAGTCGGGAAACCTGTCGTGCCAGCTGCATTAATGAATCGGCCAACGCGCGGGGAGAGGCGGT
TTGCGTATTGGGCGCCAGGGTGGTTTTTCTTTTCACCAGTGAGACGGGCAACAGCTGATTGCCCTTCACC
GCCTGGCCCTGAGAGAGTTGCAGCAAGCGGTCCACGCTGGTTTGCCCCAGCAGGCGAAAATCCTGTTTGA
TGGTGGTTAACGGCGGGATATAACATGAGCTGTCTTCGGTATCGTCGTATCCCACTACCGAGATGTCCGC
ACCAACGCGCAGCCCGGACTCGGTAATGGCGCGCATTGCGCCCAGCGCCATCTGATCGTTGGCAACCAGC
ATCGCAGTGGGAACGATGCCCTCATTCAGCATTTGCATGGTTTGTTGAAAACCGGACATGGCACTCCAGT
CGCCTTCCCGTTCCGCTATCGGCTGAATTTGATTGCGAGTGAGATATTTATGCCAGCCAGCCAGACGCAG
ACGCGCCGAGACAGAACTTAATGGGCCCGCTAACAGCGCGATTTGCTGGTGACCCAATGCGACCAGATGC
TCCACGCCCAGTCGCGTACCGTCTTCATGGGAGAAAATAATACTGTTGATGGGTGTCTGGTCAGAGACAT
CAAGAAATAACGCCGGAACATTAGTGCAGGCAGCTTCCACAGCAATGGCATCCTGGTCATCCAGCGGATA
GTTAATGATCAGCCCACTGACGCGTTGCGCGAGAAGATTGTGCACCGCCGCTTTACAGGCTTCGACGCCG
CTTCGTTCTACCATCGACACCACCACGCTGGCACCCAGTTGATCGGCGCGAGATTTAATCGCCGCGACAA
TTTGCGACGGCGCGTGCAGGGCCAGACTGGAGGTGGCAACGCCAATCAGCAACGACTGTTTGCCCGCCAG
TTGTTGTGCCACGCGGTTGGGAATGTAATTCAGCTCCGCCATCGCCGCTTCCACTTTTTCCCGCGTTTTC
GCAGAAACGTGGCTGGCCTGGTTCACCACGCGGGAAACGGTCTGATAAGAGACACCGGCATACTCTGCGA
CATCGTATAACGTTACTGGTTTCACATTCACCACCCTGAATTGACTCTCTTCCGGGCGCTATCATGCCAT
ACCGCGAAAGGTTTTGCGCCATTCGATGGTGTCCGGGATCTCGACGCTCTCCCTTATGCGACTCCTGCAT
TAGGAAGCAGCCCAGTAGTAGGTTGAGGCCGTTGAGCACCGCCGCCGCAAGGAATGGTGCATGCAAGGAG
ATGGCGCCCAACAGTCCCCCGGCCACGGGGCCTGCCACCATACCCACGCCGAAACAAGCGCTCATGAGCC
CGAAGTGGCGAGCCCGATCTTCCCCATCGGTGATGTCGGCGATATAGGCGCCAGCAACCGCACCTGTGGC
GCCGGTGATGCCGGCCACGATGCGTCCGGCGTAGAGGATCGAGATCGATCTCGATCCCGCGAAATTAATA
CGACTCACTATAGGGGAATTGTGAGCGGATAACAATTCCCCTCTAGAAATAATTTTGTTTAACTTTAAGA
AGGAGATATACATATGTCCCCTATACTAGGTTATTGGAAAATTAAGGGCCTTGTGCAACCCACTCGACTT
CTTTTGGAATATCTTGAAGAAAAATATGAAGAGCATTTGTATGAGCGCGATGAAGGTGATAAATGGCGAA
ACAAAAAGTTTGAATTGGGTTTGGAGTTTCCCAATCTTCCTTATTATATTGATGGTGATGTTAAATTAAC
ACAGTCTATGGCCATCATACGTTATATAGCTGACAAGCACAACATGTTGGGTGGTTGTCCAAAAGAGCGT
GCAGAGATTTCAATGCTTGAAGGAGCGGTTTTGGATATTAGATACGGTGTTTCGAGAATTGCATATAGTA
AAGACTTTGAAACTCTCAAAGTTGATTTTCTTAGCAAGCTACCTGAAATGCTGAAAATGTTCGAAGATCG
TTTATGTCATAAAACATATTTAAATGGTGATCATGTAACCCATCCTGACTTCATGTTGTATGACGCTCTT
GATGTTGTTTTATACATGGACCCAATGTGCCTGGATGCGTTCCCAAAATTAGTTTGTTTTAAAAAACGTA
TTGAAGCTATCCCACAAATTGATAAGTACTTGAAATCCAGCAAGTATATAGCATGGCCTTTGCAGGGCTG
GCAAGCCACGTTTGGTGGTGGCGACCATCCTCCAAAATCGGATGGTTCAACTAGTGGTGGTGGCGGTTCT
AATAACAATCCTCCTACTCCTACTCCATCTAGTGGTTCTGGTCATCACCATCACCATCACTCCGCGGCTC
TTGAAGTCCTCTTTCAGGGACCCGGTATGGAAGAAGAGGGGAAAAAAGGTAAAAAACCGGGTATTGTTAG
CCCGTTCAAACGTGTTTTTCTGAAAGGTGAAAAAAGCCGTGATAAAAAAGCCCACGAAAAAGTTACCGAA
CGTCGTCCGCTGCATACCGTTGTTCTGAGCCTGCCGGAACGTGTTGAACCGGATCGTCTGCTGAGCGATT
ATATTGAAAAAGAGGTGAAATATCTGGGCCAGCTGACCAGCATTCCGGGTTATCTGAATCCGAGCAGCCG
TACCGAAATTCTGCATTTTATTGATAATGCCAAACGTGCACATCAGCTGCCTGGTCATCTGACCCAAGAA
CATGATGCAGTGCTGAGCCTGAGCGCATATAATGTTAAACTGGCATGGCGTGATGGCGAAGATATTATTC
TGCGTGTTCCGATTCATGATATTGCAGCAGTTAGCTATGTTCGTGATGATGCAGCACATCTGGTTGTGCT
GAAAACCGCACAGGATCCGGGTATTAGCCCGAGCCAGAGCCTGTGTGCAGAAAGCAGCCGTGGTCTGAGC
GCAGGTAGCCTGAGTGAAAGCGCAGTTGGTCCGGTTGAAGCATGTTGTCTGGTTATTCTGGCAGCCGAAA
GCAAAGTTGCAGCCGAAGAACTGTGTTGTCTGCTGGGTCAAGTTTTTCAGGTTGTTTATACCGAAAGCAC
CATCGATTTTCTGGATCGTGCAATTTTTGATGGTGCAAGCACCCCGACACATCATCTGAGTCTGCATTCA
GATGATAGCAGTACCAAAGTGGATATCAAAGAAACCTATGAAGTTGAAGCCAGCACCTTTTGTTTTCCGG
AATCAGTTGATGTTGGTGGTGCAAGTCCGCATAGCAAAACCATTAGCGAAAGCGAACTGAGCGCAAGCGC
AACCGAGCTGCTGCAGGATTACATGCTGACCCTGCGTACCAAACTGAGCAGCCAAGAAATTCAGCAGTTT
GCAGCCCTGCTGCATGAATATCGTAATGGTGCCAGCATCCATGAATTTTGCATTAATCTGCGTCAGCTGT
ATGGTGATAGCCGTAAATTTCTGCTGCTGGGCCTGCGTCCGTTTATCCCGGAAAAAGATAGCCAGCATTT
TGAAAACTTTCTGGAAACCATTGGTGTGAAAGATGGTCGTGGTATTATTACCGATAGCTTTGGTCGTCAT
CGTCGTGCACTGAGCACCACCAGTAGCAGCACCACAAATGGTAATCGTGCAACCGGTAGCAGTGATGATC
GTAGCGCACCGAGCGAAGGTGATGAATGGGATCGTATGATTAGCGATATTAGCAGCGATATTGAAGCACT
GGGTTGTAGCATGGATCAGGATAGCGCATAACGCTCTGGTGCCACGCGGTAGTAAAGAAACCGCTGCTGC
TAAATTCGAACGCCAGCACATGGACAGCTCTACTTCTGCTGCTCTCGAGGCTTAATTAACCTAGGCTGCT
AAACAAAGCCCGAAAGGAAGCTGAGTTGGCTGCTGCCACCGCTGAGCAATAACTAGCATAACCCCTTGGG
GCCTCTAAACGGGTCTTGAGGGGTTTTTTGCTGAAAGGAGGAACTATATCCGGAT
Features (pLannotate 1.2.2; 22 found; start..end, strand, type, name):
     12..440     +  rep_origin     f1 ori (sequence partly withheld): f1 bacteriophage origin of replication; arrow indicates direction of (+) strand synthesis
    493..550     +  promoter       AmpR promoter (fragment): bla
    559..1374    -  CDS            KanR: aminoglycoside phosphotransferase; aph(3')-Ia; confers resistance to kanamycin in bacteria or G418 (Geneticin®) in eukaryotes
   1496..2084    +  rep_origin     ori: high-copy-number ColE1/pMB1/pBR322/pUC origin of replication
   2270..2409    -  misc_feature   bom: basis of mobility region from pBR322
   2511..2702    -  CDS            rop: Rop protein, which maintains plasmids at low copy number; rop
   2719..3099    +  CDS            YPB1_ECOLX: Protein predicted: Swiss-Prot protein existence level 4. From Escherichia coli.
   3161..3225    -  CDS            TcR (fragment): tetracycline efflux protein; tet; confers resistance to tetracycline
   3240..3261    -  protein_bind   CAP binding site: CAP binding activates transcription in the presence of cAMP. E. coli catabolite activator protein
   3274..4356    -  CDS            lacI: lac repressor; lacI; The lac repressor binds to the lac operator to inhibit transcription in E. coli. This inhibition can be relieved by adding lactose or isopropyl-β-D-thiogalactopyranoside (IPTG).
   4357..4434    -  promoter       lacI promoter: lacI
   4442..4721    -  CDS            TcR (fragment): tetracycline efflux protein; tet; confers resistance to tetracycline
   4747..4765    +  promoter       T7 promoter: promoter for bacteriophage T7 RNA polymerase
   4766..4790    +  protein_bind   lac operator: The lac repressor binds to the lac operator to inhibit transcription in E. coli. This inhibition can be relieved by adding lactose or isopropyl-β-D-thiogalactopyranoside (IPTG). lac repressor encoded by lacI
   4805..4827    +  RBS            RBS: efficient ribosome binding site from bacteriophage T7 gene 10 (Olins and Rangwala, 1989)
   4835..5488    +  CDS            GST26_SCHJA: Experimental evidence at protein level: Swiss-Prot protein existence level 1. GST isoenzymes appear to play a central role in the parasite detoxification system. Other functions are also suspected including a role in increasing the solubility of haematin in the parasite gut. From Schistosoma japonicum (Blood fluke).
   5564..5581    +  CDS            7xHis (fragment): 6xHis affinity tag
   5591..5614    +  CDS            HRV 3C site: recognition and cleavage site for human rhinovirus 3C and PreScission proteases
   5618..6949    +  CDS            CCM2: CCM2_HUMAN - Also known as C7orf22. Experimental evidence at protein level: Swiss-Prot protein existence level 1. Component of the CCM signaling pathway which is a crucial regulator of heart and vessel formation and integrity. May act through the stabilization of endothelial cell junctions (By similarity). May function as a scaffold protein for MAP2K3-MAP3K3 signaling. Seems to play a major role in the modulation of MAP3K3-dependent p38 activation induced by hyperosmotic shock (By similarity). From Homo sapiens (Human).
   6975..7019    +  CDS            S-Tag: affinity and epitope tag derived from pancreatic ribonuclease A
   7063..7106    +  CDS            SET1 (fragment): solubility-enhancement tag derived from T7 phage gene 10B
   7114..7161    +  terminator     T7 terminator: transcription terminator for bacteriophage T7 RNA polymerase
