[The description below was written by a language model from this plasmid's Addgene catalogue record and pLannotate feature annotations shown in this document.]
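Description:
CCM2(FL)_pET49b is a bacterial expression plasmid built on the pET49b backbone for producing full-length human CCM2 (cerebral cavernous malformation 2, also known as OSM or C7orf22) as a recombinant fusion protein in E. coli. The sequenced plasmid is about 7.2 kb. It is maintained through a ColE1/pBR322-type origin accompanied by the rop gene and the bom region, consistent with the low copy number recorded, and is selected with kanamycin through an aminoglycoside phosphotransferase (KanR) cassette. An f1 origin is also present, along with short remnants of a tetracycline resistance gene carried over from the pBR322 lineage.

The expression cassette is driven by a T7 promoter followed immediately by a lac operator and the T7 gene 10 ribosome binding site. The plasmid also encodes lacI, so transcription is repressed until induced with IPTG in a host that supplies T7 RNA polymerase. The open reading frame begins with Schistosoma japonicum glutathione S-transferase, followed by a 6xHis tag and an HRV 3C (PreScission) protease recognition site placed directly upstream of the 1,332 bp CCM2 coding sequence, which was inserted by ligation-independent cloning. This arrangement allows affinity purification on glutathione or metal-chelate resin, followed by proteolytic removal of both N-terminal tags. An S-tag and a fragment annotated as a solubility-enhancement tag lie downstream of the insert, before the T7 terminator. The record lists only N-terminal tags, and does not say whether these downstream vector elements are translated. The plasmid is intended for making purified CCM2, and the associated work concerns CCM complex components and endothelial barrier integrity.
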