Addgene plasmid #224066: CCM2(FL)_pET49b
Purpose: Bacterial expression of full-length CCM2 fused to an N-terminal GST. HRV-3C cleavage site
Depositing lab: Ben Goult. Depositing organization: University of Liverpool. Publication: TLNRD1 is a CCM complex component and regulates endothelial barrier integrity. Ball NJ, Ghimire S, Follain G, Pajari AO, Wurzinger D, Vaitkeviciute M, Cowell AR, Berki B, Ivaska J, Paatero I, Goult BT, Jacquemet G. J Cell Biol. 2024 Sep 2;223(9):e202310030. doi: 10.1083/jcb.202310030. Epub 2024 Jul 16. PubMed 39013281.
Backbone
  Vector backbone: pET49b
  Backbone size w/o insert (bp): 5926
  Vector type: Bacterial Expression
Growth in bacteria
  Bacterial resistance: Kanamycin, 50 μg/mL
  Growth temperature: 37°C
  Growth strain: DH5alpha
  Copy number: Low Copy
Gene/Insert
  Gene/Insert name: ccm2
  Species: H. sapiens (human)
  Insert size (bp): 1332
  Entrez Gene: CCM2 (a.k.a. C7orf22, OSM, PP10187)
  Promoter: T7
  Tag / fusion protein: GST; 6xHIS (N terminal on insert)
  Cloning method: Ligation Independent Cloning
  Sequencing primers: 5′ T7 Fwd; 3′ T7 Rev
Terms and licenses: Academic/Nonprofit Terms; Industry Terms
How to cite: CCM2(FL)_pET49b was a gift from Ben Goult (Addgene plasmid # 224066 ; http://n2t.net/addgene:224066 ; RRID:Addgene_224066)
